Addgene plasmid #216916: pST39-Mega'-deltaNU
Purpose: Mega' with knockout of GvpN and GvpU
Depositing lab: George Lu. Depositing organization: Rice University. Publication: Elucidating the assembly of gas vesicles by systematic protein-protein interaction analysis. Iburg M, Anderson AP, Wong VT, Anton ED, He A, Lu GJ. EMBO J. 2024 Oct;43(19):4156-4172. doi: 10.1038/s44318-024-00178-2. Epub 2024 Sep 3. PubMed 39227754.
Backbone
  Vector backbone: pST39
  Vector type: Bacterial Expression
Growth in bacteria
  Bacterial resistance: Ampicillin, 100 μg/mL
  Growth temperature: 30°C
  Growth strain: DH5alpha
  Copy number: Low Copy
Gene/Insert
  Gene/Insert name: Mega' with knockout of GvpN and GvpU
  Species: Synthetic; Priestia megaterium
  Cloning method: Gibson Cloning
Terms and licenses: Academic/Nonprofit Terms; Industry Terms: Not Available to Industry
Depositor comments: Please visit https://www.biorxiv.org/content/10.1101/2023.07.23.550228v1 for bioRxiv preprint.
How to cite: pST39-Mega'-deltaNU was a gift from George Lu (Addgene plasmid # 216916 ; http://n2t.net/addgene:216916 ; RRID:Addgene_216916)
