[The description below was written by a language model from this plasmid's Addgene catalogue record and pLannotate feature annotations shown in this document.]
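Description:
pST39-Mega'-deltaNU is a bacterial expression plasmid built on the pST39 backbone, a T7-driven vector designed for polycistronic expression in E. coli. It carries a variant of the gas vesicle gene cluster from Priestia (formerly Bacillus) megaterium, referred to as Mega', in which GvpN and GvpU have been knocked out. The insert is listed as synthetic/P. megaterium in origin and was assembled by Gibson cloning. The plasmid is maintained through a ColE1/pMB1-type origin accompanied by the rop gene and the pBR322 bom region, which fits the catalogue's low-copy designation. Selection is by ampicillin through a TEM beta-lactamase (bla) expressed from its own promoter.

In the 7,238 nt sequenced record, the payload sits between a T7 promoter and a T7 terminator, so the whole cluster should be transcribed as one operon-like unit in hosts that supply T7 RNA polymerase. The automated annotation identifies only three gas vesicle genes in this region: gvpB, which encodes the GvpA-type main structural shell protein, plus gvpS and gvpJ. Large stretches between these features are unannotated and presumably hold other cluster genes, but the record does not list them or describe how the N and U knockouts were made. Short fragment hits to an RSF origin, mbeC, a rice ADH 5'-UTR and a SET1 tag are most likely backbone remnants or chance matches rather than functional parts.

The associated work is a systematic study of protein-protein interactions in gas vesicle assembly. This construct probably serves as a deletion variant for testing how the combined loss of GvpN and GvpU affects gas vesicle formation in E. coli.
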