Features (pLannotate 1.2.2; 15 found; start..end, strand, type, name):
     48..181     +  rep_origin     RSF ori (fragment): Plasmids containing the RSF 1030 origin of replication can be propagated in E. coli cells that contain additional plasmids with compatible origins.
    186..325     -  misc_feature   bom: basis of mobility region from pBR322
    427..618     -  CDS            rop: Rop protein, which maintains plasmids at low copy number; rop
    658..768     +  CDS            mbeC (fragment): MBEC_ECOLX - Experimental evidence at protein level: Swiss-Prot protein existence level 1. Required for efficient mobilization of ColE1 plasmid and is thus essential to promote the specific transfer of the plasmid during conjugation. Probably functions by inducing DNA bending, helping the MbeA relaxase to melt the DNA around the nic site and cleave the phosphodiester bond. Binds specifically double-stranded DNA (dsDNA) containing the ColE1 oriT but does not recognize the inverted repeat (IR). From Escherichia coli.
    855..873     +  promoter       T7 promoter: promoter for bacteriophage T7 RNA polymerase
   1121..1384    +  CDS            gvpB: GVPB_BACME - Protein inferred from homology: Swiss-Prot protein existence level 3. Gas vesicles are small, hollow, gas filled protein structures that are found in several microbial planktonic microorganisms. They allow the positioning of the organism at the favorable depth for growth. GvpA type proteins form the essential core of the structure. From Bacillus megaterium.
   2967..2983    +  5'UTR          OsADH 5'-UTR (fragment): translational enhancer from the 5'-UTR of the Oryza sativa alcohol dehydrogenase gene (Sugio et al., 2008)
   3624..3908    +  CDS            gvpS: GVPS_BACME - Protein inferred from homology: Swiss-Prot protein existence level 3. Gas vesicles are small, hollow, gas filled protein structures that are found in several microbial planktonic microorganisms. They allow the positioning of the organism at the favorable depth for growth (By similarity). From Bacillus megaterium.
   4171..4470    +  CDS            gvpJ: GVPJ_BACME - Protein inferred from homology: Swiss-Prot protein existence level 3. Gas vesicles are small, hollow, gas filled protein structures that are found in several microbial planktonic microorganisms. They allow the positioning of the organism at the favorable depth for growth. This protein could be important for the shape determination of the gas vesicle. From Bacillus megaterium.
   5453..5502    +  CDS            SET1 (fragment): solubility-enhancement tag derived from T7 phage gene 10B
   5510..5557    +  terminator     T7 terminator: transcription terminator for bacteriophage T7 RNA polymerase
   5624..5715    +  promoter       AmpR promoter: bla
   5716..6573    +  CDS            bla: BLAT_ECOLX - Experimental evidence at protein level: Swiss-Prot protein existence level 1. TEM-type are the most prevalent beta-lactamases in enterobacteria; they hydrolyze the beta-lactam bond in susceptible beta-lactam antibiotics, thus conferring resistance to penicillins and cephalosporins. TEM-3 and TEM-4 are capable of hydrolyzing cefotaxime and ceftazidime. TEM-5 is capable of hydrolyzing ceftazidime. TEM-6 is capable of hydrolyzing ceftazidime and aztreonam. TEM-8/CAZ-2, TEM- 16/CAZ-7 and TEM-24/CAZ-6 are markedly active against ceftazidime. IRT- 4 shows resistance to beta-lactamase in
   6580..6619    +  terminator     fd terminator: central terminator from bacteriophage fd (Otsuka and Kunisawa, 1982)
   6650..7238    +  rep_origin     ori: high-copy-number ColE1/pMB1/pBR322/pUC origin of replication
>Addgene plasmid #216916 | pST39-Mega'-deltaNU | addgene full sequence | sequence record 445972 | Addgene NGS Result
AACGCCAGCAACGCGGCCTTTTTACGGTTCCTGGCCTTTTGCTGGCCTTTTGCTCACATGTTCTTTCCTG
CGTTATCCCCTGATTCTGTGGATAACCGTATTACCGCCTTTGAGTGAGCTGATACCGCTCGCCGCAGCCG
AACGACCGAGCGCAGCGAGTCAGTGAGCGAGGAAGCGGAAGAGCGCCTGATGCGGTATTTTCTCCTTACG
CATCTGTGCGGTATTTCACACCGCAATGGTGCACTCTCAGTACAATCTGCTCTGATGCCGCATAGTTAAG
CCAGTATACACTCCGCTATCGCTACGTGACTGGGTCATGGCTGCGCCCCGACACCCGCCAACACCCGCTG
ACGCGCCCTGACGGGCTTGTCTGCTCCCGGCATCCGCTTACAGACAAGCTGTGACCGTCTCCGGGAGCTG
CATGTGTCAGAGGTTTTCACCGTCATCACCGAAACGCGCGAGGCAGCTGCGGTAAAGCTCATCAGCGTGG
TCGTGAAGCGATTCACAGATGTCTGCCTGTTCATCCGCGTCCAGCTCGTTGAGTTTCTCCAGAAGCGTTA
ATGTCTGGCTTCTGATAAAGCGGGCCATGTTAAGGGCGGTTTTTTCCTGTTTGGTCACTGATGCCTCCGT
GTAAGGGGGATTTCTGTTCATGGGGTAATGATACCGATGAAACGAGAGAGGATGCTCACGATACGGGTTA
CTGATGATGAACATGCCCGGTTACTGGAACGTTGTGAGGGTAAACAACTGGCGGTATGGATGCGGCGGGA
CCAGAGAAAAATCACTCAGGGTCAATGCCAGCGCTTCGTTAATACAGATGTAGGTGTTGGCACCATGCAT
CGATCCCGCGAAATTAATACGACTCACTATAGGGAGACCACAACGGTTTCCCTCTAGAGATAGCTTAGCG
ATGTGAAAGAAGCTGGAGAAAACTTTCAAGAAAAAGTTTCTTCTTCAGACGATAAAGAGAAGTCAAAAAA
TAAGCGGAAAATAAAAGGCGTAAATCAGATTAAAAAAGCAACGGATATTAAAAGCTCTACTAAGATTAAA
AGTTCTAATGATATTAAATCATCTACAGATTTAAAAACAATGGGATCATAAGCGAAAGGAGAAATGAGAT
ATGTCTATTCAAAAAAGTACTAATAGTTCAAGTTTAGCAGAAGTCATTGACCGTATTTTAGATAAAGGAA
TTGTTATTGATGCTTTTGCAAGAGTTTCTGTTGTAGGAATTGAAATTTTAACGATTGAAGCGCGAGTGGT
TATTGCCAGTGTTGATACATGGTTACGCTATGCAGAAGCAGTAGGGCTTCTTCGTGACGACGTAGAAGAA
AACGGTCTTCCTGAACGTTCAAATTCAAGTGAAGGGCAGCCGCGTTTTAGTATTTAATATGAAGTGGTAT
GGAACCTTCCTTTTTTGAGGGTGGTTCCAGCTTTTAGATCTAACTATTGGAGGCTACTAAAAATGGAAAT
TAAAAAAATTATGCAAGCCGTGAACGACTTTTTCGGTGAACACGTAGCTCCTCCTCATAAAATTACCTCG
GTGGAAGCTACTGAAGATGAAGGTTGGAGAGTTATTGTTGAAGTCATTGAAGAACGAGAATATATGAAAA
AATACGCCAAAGATGAAATGCTCGGAACGTACGAGTGCTTTGTAAATAAAGAAAAAGAAGTCATTTCATT
CAAACGACTCGACGTCAGATATAGAAGCGCCATTGGCATTGAAGCATAAACGATAAGATGGCGTAAAGGA
GCTTGAAAACATGAGTGAAACAAACGAAACAGGTATTTATATTTTTAGCGCCATTCAAACGGATAAAGAC
GAAGAATTTGGCGCCGTGGAAGTAGAAGGAACAAAAGCTGAAACATTTTTGATTCGCTACAAAGACGCGG
CTATGGTAGCAGCTGAAGTACCGATGAAAATTTATCATCCTAATCGCCAAAATTTATTAATGCATCAAAA
CGCAGTAGCAGCGATTATGGACAAGAACGATACGGTTATTCCAATCAGCTTTGGGAATGTATTCAAATCA
AAAGAAGACGTAAAAGTTCTTTTGGAAAACCTTTATCCGCAGTTTGAAAAGCTGTTTCCAGCGATCAAAG
GAAAAATTGAAGTCGGTTTAAAAGTAATTGGGAAAAAAGAATGGCTTGAGAAAAAAGTAAACGAAAATCC
TGAACTTGAGAAAGTATCAGCATCCGTAAAAGGAAAATCAGAAGCAGCCGGTTATTATGAGCGTATTCAA
CTTGGAGGAATGGCTCAAAAGATGTTTACTTCCCTGCAAAAAGAAGTCAAGACAGATGTGTTTTCTCCGC
TTGAAGAAGCAGCGGAAGCAGCAAAAGCAAATGAGCCAACGGGCGAAACGATGCTTTTAAACGCGTCTTT
CTTAATTAACCGAGAAGATGAAGCGAAGTTTGATGAAAAAGTAAATGAAGCGCATGAAAACTGGAAAGAC
AAAGCCGATTTTCATTACAGCGGTCCTTGGCCTGCTTATAATTTTGTGAACATTCGCCTAAAAGTAGAAG
AGAAATAACGTGCTTCACAAATTAGTAACCGCACCCATTAACCTTGTAGTGAAAATCGGCGAAAAAGTAC
AGGAAGAAGCTGATAAACAGCTATATGACCTTCCGACGATTCAGCAAAAGCTCATTCAGCTTCAAATGAT
GTTTGAGCTTGGTGAAATTCCAGAAGAAGCGTTTCAAGAAAAAGAAGATGAATTGTTAATGAGGTACGAA
ATTGCGAAACGCAGAGAAATTGAACAATGGGAAGAGCTAACACAAAAAAGAAATGAGGAATCCTAGATGG
GAGAATTACTGTATTTATACGGTTTAATTCCAACAAAAGAAGCAGCAGCCATAGAGCCGTTTCCATCTTA
TAAGGGGTTTGACGGAGAACATTCACTGTACCCAATTGCGTTTGATCAGGTGACGGCTGTAGTTTCTAAG
CTGGATGCTGACACCTATTCAGAAAAAGTGATTCAAGAAAAAATGGAGCAGGATATGAGCTGGCTGCAGG
AAAAAGCATTTCATCATCACGAAACGGTAGCCGCTTTGTACGAAGAATTTACGATCATTCCATTAAAATT
TTGCACCATTTATAAAGGTGAAGAAAGTCTGCAGGCAGCTATTGAGATTAACAAAGAAAAGATAGAGAAT
TCACTGACGCTGCTTCAAGGAAATGAAGAGTGGAATGTGAAAATTTACTGTGATGATACAGAGCTTAAAA
AAGGAATCAGCGAAACGAATGAAAGCGTGAAAGCGAAAAAACAAGAAATTAGTCACTTATCACCAGGAAG
ACAGTTTTTTGAAAAGAAAAAAATAGATCAGCTGATTGAAAAAGAATTAGAGCTTCACAAAAACAAAGTG
TGTGAAGAGATACATGACAAGCTAAAAGAATTATCGCTTTATGACTCTGTTAAAAAGAATTGGAGCAAAG
ACGTAACTGGCGCAGCTGAACAGATGGCGTGGAACAGCGTGTTTCTTCTCCCGTCTCTGCAGATTACTAA
GTTCGTAAACGAAATAGAAGAGCTTCAGCAAAGGCTTGAAAATAAAGGCTGGAAGTTTGAAGTGACGGGA
CCATGGCCGCCCTATCATTTCTCGAGCTTTGCGTAAAGTGAGGAATTAACATTATGTCTCTTAAACAATC
CATGGAGAATAAAGATATTGCTCTTATTGATATTTTAGATGTCATTTTAGATAAAGGAGTCGCCATTAAA
GGAGACTTAATCATTTCCATAGCTGGCGTCGATTTAGTGTATTTGGATTTGCGGGTGCTTATTTCTTCGG
TTGAAACGCTTGTGCAAGCAAAAGAAGGAAATCACAAACCAATCACTTCTGAACAATTTGATAAACAAAA
GGAGGAATTAATGGATGCAACCGGTCAGCCAAGCAAATGGACGAATCCACTTGGATCCTGATCAAGCTGA
ACAAGGCTTAGCGCAGCTTGTGATGACAGTTATTGAGCTATTGAGGCAAATCGTTGAACGTCATGCCATG
AGGCGGGTGGAGGGTGGAACGTTGACGGACGAACAAATTGAAAACTTAGGAATTGCACTAATGAACTTAG
AAGAAAAAATGGACGAGTTGAAAGAGGTGTTCGGTCTGGATGCAGAAGATTTAAATATTGATCTTGGACC
GCTAGGCAGCCTGCTTTAAGCGGTCAGTAGGAGGAACAGTATGGCAGTCGAACATAATATGCAGTCAAGT
ACGATTGTAGATGTGCTCGAAAAGATTTTGGATAAAGGAGTCGTTATAGCGGGGGACATCACCGTAGGAA
TTGCAGATGTCGAGCTATTAACGATAAAGATCCGCTTGATTGTGGCTTCGGTTGATAAGGCAAAAGAAAT
CGGCATGGACTGGTGGGAAAATGATCCGTATCTCAGTTCAAAAGGAGCCAATAACAAAGCGCTCGAAGAA
GAAAATAAAATGCTGCATGAGCGGTTAAAAACGCTTGAAGAAAAAATAGAAACGAAACGTTAAAAACTGT
ACGCTACTTAAAAAATGGAGGGATTTACAATGGCAACTGAAACAAAATTAGATAACACACAGGCAGAAAA
CAAGGAAAATAAAAATGCGGAAAACGGTTCAAAAGAAAAGAACGGTTCAAAAGCAAGCAAAACAACAAGC
AGCGGGCCAATCAAACGAGCGGTAGCAGGAGGCATCATCGGTGCAACGATTGGATATGTATCGACTCCTG
AAAATCGAAAAAGTCTCCTTGACCGCATTGATACAGACGAATTAAAAAGCAAAGCATCTGATTTAGGAAC
AAAGGTAAAAGAAAAATCAAAAAGCAGCGTGGCCAGCCTGAAAACATCTGCGGGAAGCTTGTTTAAAAAA
GATAAAGATAAATCAAAAGATGATGAAGAAAACGTAAATTCTTCTAGTAGCGAAACAGAAGACGATAACG
TTCAAGAGTACGACGAGTTAAAAGAAGAAAATCAAACTCTTCAAGATCGCTTATCACAGCTTGAAGAAAA
AATGAACATGCTTGTTGAGCTTAGCCTCAATAAAAATCAAGACGAAGAAGCGGAAGATACAGATTCCGAC
GAAGAAGAGAACGATGAGAACGATGAAAACGATGAAAACGAGCAGGACGATGAAAACGAAGAAGAAACAT
CTAAGCCACGTAAAAAGGATAAAAAAGAAGCTGAGGAAGAAGAAAGTGAAAGTGACGAAGACAGCGAGGA
AGAAGAGGAAGATTCTCGCTCAAACAAAAAAAATAAAAAAGTAAAAACAGAAGAAGAAGACGAAGATGAA
AGCGAAGAAGAAAAAAAGGAAGCGAAACCAAAAAAGTCAACAGCTAAAAAATCAAAAAATACAAAAGCAA
AGAAAAACACGGACGAAGAAGATGATGAAGCAACATCTCTTTCTAGTGAAGACGATACAACAGCCTAAGA
CGTCGTCACATTTGCTTCTGCTTGCTGCAGTCCGGATTCGCGAACGCGTCTCGAGAGATCCGGCTGCTAA
CAAAGCCCGAAAGGAAGCTGAGTTGGCTGCTGCCACCGCTGAGCAATAACTAGCATAACCCCTTGGGGCC
TCTAAACGGGTCTTGAGGGGTTTTTTGCTGAAAGGAGGAACTATATCCGACTAGTAGCCCGCCTAATGAG
CGGGCTTTTTTTTAATTCCCCTATTTGTTTATTTTTCTAAATACATTCAAATATGTATCCGCTCATGAGA
CAATAACCCTGATAAATGCTTCAATAATATTGAAAAAGGAAGAGTATGAGTATTCAACATTTCCGTGTCG
CCCTTATTCCCTTTTTTGCGGCATTTTGCCTTCCTGTTTTTGCTCACCCAGAAACGCTCGTGAAAGTAAA
AGACGCAGAGGACCAATTGGGGGCACGAGTGGGATACATAGAACTGGACTTGAATAGCGGTAAAATCCTT
GAGAGTTTTCGCCCTGAAGAGCGTTTTCCAATGATGAGCACTTTCAAAGTTCTGCTATGTGGAGCAGTAT
TATCCCGTGTAGATGCGGGGCAAGAGCAACTCGGACGACGAATACACTATTCGCAGAATGACTTGGTTGA
ATACTCCCCAGTGACAGAAAAGCACCTTACGGACGGAATGACGGTAAGAGAATTATGTAGTGCCGCCATA
ACGATGAGTGATAACACTGCGGCGAACTTACTTCTGACAACCATCGGTGGACCGAAGGAATTAACCGCTT
TTTTGCACAATATGGGAGACCATGTAACTCGCCTTGACCGTTGGGAACCAGAACTGAATGAAGCCATACC
AAACGACGAGCGAGACACCACAATGCCTGCGGCAATGGCAACAACATTACGCAAACTATTAACTGGCGAA
CTACTTACTCTGGCTTCACGGCAACAATTAATAGACTGGCTTGAAGCGGATAAAGTTGCAGGACCACTAC
TGCGTTCGGCACTTCCTGCTGGCTGGTTTATTGCTGATAAATCTGGGGCAGGAGAGCGTGGTTCACGGGG
TATCATTGCCGCACTTGGACCAGATGGTAAGCCTTCCCGTATCGTAGTTATCTACACGACGGGTAGTCAG
GCAACTATGGACGAACGAAATAGACAGATTGCTGAAATAGGGGCTTCACTGATTAAGCATTGGTAAACCG
ATACAATTAAAGGCTCCTTTTGGAGCCTTTTTTTTTGGACGGACCGGTAGAAAAGATCAAAGGATCTTCT
TGAGATCCTTTTTTTCTGCGCGTAATCTGCTGCTTGCAAACAAAAAAACCACCGCTACCAGCGGTGGTTT
GTTTGCCGGATCAAGAGCTACCAACTCTTTTTCCGAAGGTAACTGGCTTCAGCAGAGCGCAGATACCAAA
TACTGTCCTTCTAGTGTAGCCGTAGTTAGGCCACCACTTCAAGAACTCTGTAGCACCGCCTACATACCTC
GCTCTGCTAATCCTGTTACCAGTGGCTGCTGCCAGTGGCGATAAGTCGTGTCTTACCGGGTTGGACTCAA
GACGATAGTTACCGGATAAGGCGCAGCGGTCGGGCTGAACGGGGGGTTCGTGCACACAGCCCAGCTTGGA
GCGAACGACCTACACCGAACTGAGATACCTACAGCGTGAGCTATGAGAAAGCGCCACGCTTCCCGAAGGG
AGAAAGGCGGACAGGTATCCGGTAAGCGGCAGGGTCGGAACAGGAGAGCGCACGAGGGAGCTTCCAGGGG
GAAACGCCTGGTATCTTTATAGTCCTGTCGGGTTTCGCCACCTCTGACTTGAGCGTCGATTTTTGTGATG
CTCGTCAGGGGGGCGGAGCCTATGGAAA
